Addgene plasmid #237512: pUC19::ZmUBI-RWT4Ca_Reg1
Purpose: Protoplast expression
Depositing lab: Gitta Coaker. Depositing organization: University of California, Davis. Publication: Wheat tandem kinase RWT4 directly binds a fungal effector to activate defense. Sung YC, Li Y, Bernasconi Z, Baik S, Asuke S, Keller B, Fahima T, Coaker G. Nat Genet. 2025 Apr 14. doi: 10.1038/s41588-025-02162-w. PubMed 40229601.
Backbone
  Vector backbone: pUC19::ZmUBi
  Vector type: Plant Expression
Growth in bacteria
  Bacterial resistance: Ampicillin, 100 μg/mL
  Growth temperature: 37°C
  Growth strain: DH5alpha
  Copy number: High Copy
Gene/Insert
  Gene/Insert name: Rwt4Ca_Reg1
  Species: Triticum aestivum
  Mutation: Removed binding region 1
  Cloning method: Gateway Cloning
Terms and licenses: Academic/Nonprofit Terms; Industry Terms: Not Available to Industry
Depositor comments: Please visit https://doi.org/10.1101/2024.04.30.591956 for bioRxiv preprint.
How to cite: pUC19::ZmUBI-RWT4Ca_Reg1 was a gift from Gitta Coaker (Addgene plasmid # 237512 ; http://n2t.net/addgene:237512 ; RRID:Addgene_237512)
