[The description below was written by a language model from this plasmid's Addgene catalogue record and pLannotate feature annotations shown in this document.]
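Description:
pUC19::ZmUBI-RWT4Ca_Reg1 is a plant expression plasmid of about 8 kb, built on a pUC19 derivative carrying the maize polyubiquitin (ZmUbi) promoter and intended for transient expression in protoplasts. It is maintained in E. coli as a high-copy plasmid through the ColE1/pUC-type origin and is selected with ampicillin via the β-lactamase gene and its native promoter. The remaining bacterial annotations are leftovers of the pUC19 scaffold with no designed role in the plant cassette: fragments of lacZα, the multiple cloning site, bom, rop and lacI, along with the lac promoter, operator and CAP site. There is no plant selectable marker and there are no T-DNA borders in the feature table, which fits direct DNA delivery into protoplasts rather than stable transformation.

The payload is a variant of the wheat (Triticum aestivum) gene Rwt4, named Rwt4Ca_Reg1, in which the depositor records that "binding region 1" has been removed. It was introduced by Gateway cloning and sits between attB1 and attB2 sites, directly downstream of the Ubi promoter, a strong constitutive promoter widely used in cereals. The insert itself is not annotated in the feature table, but the roughly 2.8 kb interval between the att sites corresponds to it. A partial FLAG match lies just before attB2, and a 3xHA epitope tag follows attB2, suggesting a C-terminal tag for immunodetection, although the reading frame cannot be confirmed from the record. A NOS terminator supplies the polyadenylation signal. The associated publication concerns the RWT4 tandem kinase binding a fungal effector to activate defense, so this deletion construct is plausibly used to test the contribution of that region to effector recognition or signalling in protoplast assays.
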