Features (pLannotate 1.2.2; 17 found; start..end, strand, type, name):
   1703..1727    +  protein_bind   attB1: mutant version of attB; recombination site for the Gateway® BP reaction BP Clonase™
   4529..4549    +  CDS            FLAG (fragment): FLAG® epitope tag, followed by an enterokinase cleavage site
   4556..4580    -  protein_bind   attB2: mutant version of attB; recombination site for the Gateway® BP reaction BP Clonase™
   4609..4698    +  CDS            3xHA: three tandem HA epitope tags
   4732..4984    +  terminator     NOS terminator: nopaline synthase terminator and poly(A) signal
   4996..5027    -  misc_feature   MCS (fragment): pUC18/19 multiple cloning site
   5024..5181    +  CDS            lacZα (fragment): LacZα fragment of β-galactosidase; lacZ fragment
   5187..5286    -  misc_feature   bom (fragment): basis of mobility region from pBR322
   5388..5423    -  CDS            rop (fragment): Rop protein, which maintains plasmids at low copy number; rop
   5518..5622    +  promoter       AmpR promoter: bla
   5623..6483    +  CDS            AmpR: β-lactamase; bla; confers resistance to ampicillin, carbenicillin, and related antibiotics
   6654..7242    +  rep_origin     ori: high-copy-number ColE1/pMB1/pBR322/pUC origin of replication
   7425..7517    +  CDS            lacI (fragment): lac repressor; lacI; The lac repressor binds to the lac operator to inhibit transcription in E. coli. This inhibition can be relieved by adding lactose or isopropyl-β-D-thiogalactopyranoside (IPTG).
   7530..7551    +  protein_bind   CAP binding site: CAP binding activates transcription in the presence of cAMP. E. coli catabolite activator protein
   7566..7596    +  promoter       lac promoter: promoter for the E. coli lac operon
   7604..7620    +  protein_bind   lac operator: The lac repressor binds to the lac operator to inhibit transcription in E. coli. This inhibition can be relieved by adding lactose or isopropyl-β-D-thiogalactopyranoside (IPTG). lac repressor encoded by lacI
   7663..1689    +  promoter       Ubi promoter (across the origin): maize polyubiquitin gene promoter
>Addgene plasmid #237512 | pUC19::ZmUBI-RWT4Ca_Reg1 | addgene full sequence | sequence record 471098 | Addgene NGS Result
GCAAATAGCTTCACCTATATAATACTTCATCCATTTTATTAGTACATCCATTTAGGGTTTAGGGTTAATG
GTTTTTATAGACTAATTTTTTTAGTACATCTATTTTATTCTATTTTAGCCTCTAAATTAAGAAAACTAAA
ACTCTATTTTAGTTTTTTTATTTAATAATTTAGATATAAAATAGAATAAAATAAAGTGACTAAAAATTAA
ACAAATACCCTTTAAGAAATTAAAAAAACTAAGGAAACATTTTTCTTGTTTCGAGTAGATAATGCCAGCC
TGTTAAACGCCGTCGACGAGTCTAACGGACACCAACCAGCGAACCAGCAGCGTCGCGTCGGGCCAAGCGA
AGCAGACGGCACGGCATCTCTGTCGCTGCCTCTGGACCCCTCTCGAGAGTTCCGCTCCACCGTTGGACTT
GCTCCGCTGTCGGCATCCAGAAATTGCGTGGCGGAGCGGCAGACGTGAGCCGGCACGGCAGGCGGCCTCC
TCCTCCTCTCACGGCACCGGCAGCTACGGGGGATTCCTTTCCCACCGCTCCTTCGCTTTCCCTTCCTCGC
CCGCCGTAATAAATAGACACCCCCTCCACACCCTCTTTCCCCAACCTCGTGTTGTTCGGAGCGCACACAC
ACACAACCAGATCTCCCCCAAATCCACCCGTCGGCACCTCCGCTTCAAGGTACGCCGCTCGTCCTCCCCC
CCCCCCCCTCTCTACCTTCTCTAGATCGGCGTTCCGGTCCATGGTTAGGGCCCGGTAGTTCTACTTCTGT
TCATGTTTGTGTTAGATCCGTGTTTGTGTTAGATCCGTGCTGCTAGCGTTCGTACACGGATGCGACCTGT
ACGTCAGACACGTTCTGATTGCTAACTTGCCAGTGTTTCTCTTTGGGGAATCCTGGGATGGCTCTAGCCG
TTCCGCAGACGGGATCGATTTCATGATTTTTTTTGTTTCGTTGCATAGGGTTTGGTTTGCCCTTTTCCTT
TATTTCAATATATGCCGTGCACTTGTTTGTCGGGTCATCTTTTCATGCTTTTTTTTGTCTTGGTTGTGAT
GATGTGGTCTGGTTGGGCGGTCGTTCTAGATCGGAGTAGAATTCTGTTTCAAACTACCTGGTGGATTTAT
TAATTTTGGATCTGTATGTGTGTGCCATACATATTCATAGTTACGAATTGAAGATGATGGATGGAAATAT
CGATCTAGGATAGGTATACATGTTGATGCGGGTTTTACTGATGCATATACAGAGATGCTTTTTGTTCGCT
TGGTTGTGATGATGTGGTGTGGTTGGGCGGTCGTTCATTCGTTCTAGATCGGAGTAGAATACTGTTTCAA
ACTACCTGGTGTATTTATTAATTTTGGAACTGTATGTGTGTGTCATACATCTTCATAGTTACGAGTTTAA
GATGGATGGAAATATCGATCTAGGATAGGTATACATGTTGATGTGGGTTTTACTGATGCATATACATGAT
GGCATATGCAGCATCTATTCATATGCTCTAACCTTGAGTACCTATCTATTATAATAAACAAGTATGTTTT
ATAATTATTTTGATCTTGATATACTTGGATGATGGCATATGCAGCAGCTATATGTGGATTTTTTTAGCCC
TGCCTTCATACGCTATTTATTTGCTTGGTACTGTTTCTTTTGTCGATGCTCACCCTGTTGTTTGGTGTTA
CTTCTGCAGACTAGAGTTATCAACAAGTTTGTACAAAAAAGCAGGCTCCACCATGATGGGTGGCTATGAG
TTCCAGAGGGCAGAATTGGACGCCCTTGAGGGTGTAGTTCGTGACCCAACCGCCGAACCCATGTCTTTAA
CACTACCTCTTTTGCGTCACATTACGAATGATTTCTCCCCTGAGTTCGAGATATCTAAGGACGACTCCGC
CGTGGTATATCTAGGAGTGCTACCATCAGGATTTAGGGTGGCAGTGAAGAAATCACATTTTAGGTTTTGT
CTGGACGACGAGGACGCCTTCACTAATGAAGTTTCAATTGCAATGAAAGCCGCACATAAGAATACTGTAA
GAGTAATCGGCTATTGTCATCATACACATGAGCAGATTGCCGAGTATGAGGGAAAGCAAGTCTTCGCAGA
ACTTACGGAGAGGTTGATATGTACTGAGTACGTGCCCAATGGACCTCTATCCGGCCATATCGAAGGCAAA
ATTTGTGCACAAATGGACGGCTACGAGTTCCAGCGTGCTGAGCTTGATGCATTGGAGAGAGTTGTTAGAG
ATACCTCTGCCGAGCCAATGTCCTTGACACTGCCCCTTTTGCGTCATATCACAAATGATTTCTCAGATGA
ATCCAGGATCGGACGTGGAGGATTCGCTGTTGTCTATCTTGGTGTTTTGCCATCCGGCCTGAGAATAGCT
GTTAAGAGGTTGTCAAATATAGCTTATATGAATGAAAGTGCATTCCAGAACGAAGTATTCATCACAATGA
AAGCCACACATAAAAATACAGTGAGATTCATGGGATACTGCTCACAGATTCAAGGCAAACTAATAGAACA
TGATGGACAACATGTCTTTGCACAGCTTGAAGAGAGGCTAATTTGTGTGGAATACGCACCTAAGGGAACA
TTAGACGCTCACATCGGAGATTATGGTGAACTGGACTGGAACCAAAGATATCAGATTCTGAAAGGCATAT
GTCAGGGTTTACATCATCTACATGACGAAATGCATGTCTTTCATGGAGATATCAAACCCGCCAACATTCT
TATCGGCGATAACCTAGTTCCTAAAATCTATGATTTCGGATTGAGTCAAATGTTCGAGGAGGAGGAAACG
GAAAGAATTGTGGAAAACATTGCCGGTACATTCGGCTACATGGCACCTGAGTTCTGTACAAACAACATGG
TATCCTTCAAGGCCGAGATTTACAGTTTAGGCGTTGTAATAGGAGAACTTCTTATCGGTAAAAAAGGATG
GTTTGACGAGGACGTGCGGAAGCTTTTTGTTCAGCAGTTGAAAGGCCTTCGCAAAACTTTGGTGAAGGAA
GGCGCGTTTTCCAGCTGGGAGAATAAATACCATCAAGTGCGCACGTGTATGGAGATTGGTCAGGATTGCA
TCGATCCAAATCCTCATAAACGGCCTACGCTTCTCGAAATTATTCAACGCCTTAACGAAGCCGAAGACAT
GAATTATAGTGCGGCATCACTCTGGCAGGTTCAGTCTGGTGATGAAGAATCAGATCTCTCCGATACTGAA
GCGTTGGAGACAGAGACCACGAGCGAGTTTCTTCCGTCCGATGAAGAACCGGCGTCCGTCGGTAAGACCG
GCGAGACCTCTACACAGGAACCGGACAAACCCGATCTTATATCTAAACTTCCCGCTTCGGTTGACCTTTC
TGATCTCAAGGTGCTTGAAAAGATAACCGATGATTTTAGCCATGAGAGAATAGTCGGGAAAGACGGGACT
TTTAAAGGATGCCATAAGGCTTTCGTTTATAAAGGTGACATTCCTCTGAGGGAGATGATTGCAGTTAAAC
GGCTCATTGGTGTTGAGATACCCTTCGAGAAGTTCAAGAGAGAGGCTGAACAATTCATCAGTTTGGATCA
TAAGAACATAGTTAAGGTTGCAAGTTATTGCCACGACCAGAGCCGGGGACATAGACTCGTCCAGTTCAAG
GGGAAGCCTCTGCCCCAACTTTTTAATGGGCCTGAGCAACTGTTGTGTTACGAGTACATGCACAATGGTT
CTCTTAGAGATTACTTGATGGGCCAAGGCTCCCGGGTCATAGATTGGCAGATGCGGTACAAGCTGATAAA
AGGGACCTGCGCAGGCTTGCATTATCTTCATAAGGGTCGCGCAGGATGTCCGATCGTTCACCTTAATCTG
AGTCCCAGCAACGTGCTTTTGGATCATAATTACATTCCGCGGATAACTGGCTTCGACTTTTCCAAGCTTA
TAGGAGAAAAAAACACTAAATCTGTGGTCTTGAAGCTCAATGGACCCATCGCTTATCTGCCCCCCGACTT
CTTCCACAGCAAAGGTACAGATCTCAAGTACCTGGCGACAGTTGATATATACTCTTTGGGCCTGATGATA
CTCGAGATTGCAACACAGCAGGAAATCAAGGGCATACATGGTGTTCTGATAAAGTCAATCGAGGAAAACT
GGCGGGAAGAGTCCCAAATCACACGCCTCTATACCTCTCTTGGGGCTGATGAGCTGAGGCAGGTGAAGAT
GTGTATTGATATAGGACTTGACTGTGTCAAGAGTAACCCAGAGAAGCGCCCCACTGCAGGAGCAATTATG
TTGTGGCTTGATAAAGAATCTAAGCCAGTCCCCGTGTCACGGGCCGGAGCGGGCGTTTTGCCACGGCCCC
CAGTTCCGACCAACATCAACCATGCGGGGCGCATCCAGGGTATCCCAATCGAGAAATCACAAGTCCTTAT
TCCTTCATTCGCTTGTAATGAATATAGCTCTGTCAAAATTCAAAATTTGCACTTGCTGCTCTTTATGGGT
AGCGACTACAAGGACCACGACGGTGACTACAAGGACCACGACATCGACTACAAGGACGACGACGACAAGA
TCTAGACCCAGCTTTCTTGTACAAAGTGGTTGATAACAGCGGGTTAATTAACATCTTTTACCCATACGAT
GTTCCTGACTATGCGGGCTATCCCTATGACGTCCCGGACTATGCAGGATCCTATCCATATGACGTTCCAG
ATTACGCTGCTCAGTGCAGCGCTTAGAGCTCGAATTTCCCCGATCGTTCAAACATTTGGCAATAAAGTTT
CTTAAGATTGAATCCTGTTGCCGGTCTTGCGATGATTATCATATAATTTCTGTTGAATTACGTTAAGCAT
GTAATAATTAACATGTAATGCATGACGTTATTTATGAGATGGGTTTTTATGATTAGAGTCCCGCAATTAT
ACATTTAATACGCGATAGAAAACAAAATATAGCGCGCAAACTAGGATAAATTATCGCGCGCGGTGTCATC
TATGTTACTAGATCGGGAATTAGCACTAGAGGATCCCCGGGTACCGAGCTCGAATTCACTGGCCGTCGTT
TTACAACGTCGTGACTGGGAAAACCCTGGCGTTACCCAACTTAATCGCCTTGCAGCACATCCCCCTTTCG
CCAGCTGGCGTAATAGCGAAGAGGCCCGCACCGATCGCCCTTCCCAACAGTTGCGCAGCCTGAATGGCGA
ATGGCGCCTGATGCGGTATTTTCTCCTTACGCATCTGTGCGGTATTTCACACCGCATATGGTGCACTCTC
AGTACAATCTGCTCTGATGCCGCATAGTTAAGCCAGCCCCGACACCCGCCAACACCCGCTGACGCGCCCT
GACGGGCTTGTCTGCTCCCGGCATCCGCTTACAGACAAGCTGTGACCGTCTCCGGGAGCTGCATGTGTCA
GAGGTTTTCACCGTCATCACCGAAACGCGCGAGACGAAAGGGCCTCGTGATACGCCTATTTTTATAGGTT
AATGTCATGATAATAATGGTTTCTTAGACGTCAGGTGGCACTTTTCGGGGAAATGTGCGCGGAACCCCTA
TTTGTTTATTTTTCTAAATACATTCAAATATGTATCCGCTCATGAGACAATAACCCTGATAAATGCTTCA
ATAATATTGAAAAAGGAAGAGTATGAGTATTCAACATTTCCGTGTCGCCCTTATTCCCTTTTTTGCGGCA
TTTTGCCTTCCTGTTTTTGCTCACCCAGAAACGCTGGTGAAAGTAAAAGATGCTGAAGATCAGTTGGGTG
CACGAGTGGGTTACATCGAACTGGATCTCAACAGCGGTAAGATCCTTGAGAGTTTTCGCCCCGAAGAACG
TTTTCCAATGATGAGCACTTTTAAAGTTCTGCTATGTGGCGCGGTATTATCCCGTATTGACGCCGGGCAA
GAGCAACTCGGTCGCCGCATACACTATTCTCAGAATGACTTGGTTGAGTACTCACCAGTCACAGAAAAGC
ATCTTACGGATGGCATGACAGTAAGAGAATTATGCAGTGCTGCCATAACCATGAGTGATAACACTGCGGC
CAACTTACTTCTGACAACGATCGGAGGACCGAAGGAGCTAACCGCTTTTTTGCACAACATGGGGGATCAT
GTAACTCGCCTTGATCGTTGGGAACCGGAGCTGAATGAAGCCATACCAAACGACGAGCGTGACACCACGA
TGCCTGTAGCAATGGCAACAACGTTGCGCAAACTATTAACTGGCGAACTACTTACTCTAGCTTCCCGGCA
ACAATTAATAGACTGGATGGAGGCGGATAAAGTTGCAGGACCACTTCTGCGCTCGGCCCTTCCGGCTGGC
TGGTTTATTGCTGATAAATCTGGAGCCGGTGAGCGTGGGTCTCGCGGTATCATTGCAGCACTGGGGCCAG
ATGGTAAGCCCTCCCGTATCGTAGTTATCTACACGACGGGGAGTCAGGCAACTATGGATGAACGAAATAG
ACAGATCGCTGAGATAGGTGCCTCACTGATTAAGCATTGGTAACTGTCAGACCAAGTTTACTCATATATA
CTTTAGATTGATTTAAAACTTCATTTTTAATTTAAAAGGATCTAGGTGAAGATCCTTTTTGATAATCTCA
TGACCAAAATCCCTTAACGTGAGTTTTCGTTCCACTGAGCGTCAGACCCCGTAGAAAAGATCAAAGGATC
TTCTTGAGATCCTTTTTTTCTGCGCGTAATCTGCTGCTTGCAAACAAAAAAACCACCGCTACCAGCGGTG
GTTTGTTTGCCGGATCAAGAGCTACCAACTCTTTTTCCGAAGGTAACTGGCTTCAGCAGAGCGCAGATAC
CAAATACTGTTCTTCTAGTGTAGCCGTAGTTAGGCCACCACTTCAAGAACTCTGTAGCACCGCCTACATA
CCTCGCTCTGCTAATCCTGTTACCAGTGGCTGCTGCCAGTGGCGATAAGTCGTGTCTTACCGGGTTGGAC
TCAAGACGATAGTTACCGGATAAGGCGCAGCGGTCGGGCTGAACGGGGGGTTCGTGCACACAGCCCAGCT
TGGAGCGAACGACCTACACCGAACTGAGATACCTACAGCGTGAGCTATGAGAAAGCGCCACGCTTCCCGA
AGGGAGAAAGGCGGACAGGTATCCGGTAAGCGGCAGGGTCGGAACAGGAGAGCGCACGAGGGAGCTTCCA
GGGGGAAACGCCTGGTATCTTTATAGTCCTGTCGGGTTTCGCCACCTCTGACTTGAGCGTCGATTTTTGT
GATGCTCGTCAGGGGGGCGGAGCCTATGGAAAAACGCCAGCAACGCGGCCTTTTTACGGTTCCTGGCCTT
TTGCTGGCCTTTTGCTCACATGTTCTTTCCTGCGTTATCCCCTGATTCTGTGGATAACCGTATTACCGCC
TTTGAGTGAGCTGATACCGCTCGCCGCAGCCGAACGACCGAGCGCAGCGAGTCAGTGAGCGAGGAAGCGG
AAGAGCGCCCAATACGCAAACCGCCTCTCCCCGCGCGTTGGCCGATTCATTAATGCAGCTGGCACGACAG
GTTTCCCGACTGGAAAGCGGGCAGTGAGCGCAACGCAATTAATGTGAGTTAGCTCACTCATTAGGCACCC
CAGGCTTTACACTTTATGCTTCCGGCTCGTATGTTGTGTGGAATTGTGAGCGGATAACAATTTCACACAG
GAAACAGCTATGACCATGATTACGCCAAGCTTTGCAGCGTGACCCGGTCGTGCCCCTCTCTAGAGATAAT
GAGCATTGCATGTCTAAGTTATAAAAAATTACCACATATTTTTTTTGTCACACTTGTTTGAAGTGCAGTT
TATCTATCTTTATACATATATTTAAACTTTACTCTACGAATAATATAATCTATAGTACTACAATAATATC
AGTGTTTTAGAGAATCATATAAATGAACAGTTAGACATGGTCTAAAGGACAATTGAGTATTTTGACAACA
GGACTCTACAGTTTTATCTTTTTAGTGTGCATGTGTTCTCCTTTTTTTTT
